Addgene plasmid #32601: pCAG:GPI-GFP
Depositing lab: Anna-Katerina Hadjantonakis. Depositing organization: Memorial Sloan-Kettering Cancer Center. Publication: In vivo imaging and differential localization of lipid-modified GFP-variant fusions in embryonic stem cells and mice. Rhee JM, Pirity MK, Lackan CS, Long JZ, Kondoh G, Takeda J, Hadjantonakis AK. Genesis. 2006 Apr;44(4):202-18. 10.1002/dvg.20203 PubMed 16604528.
Backbone
  Vector backbone: pCAGGS
  Backbone size w/o insert (bp): 4700
  Vector type: Mammalian Expression
Growth in bacteria
  Bacterial resistance: Ampicillin, 100 μg/mL
  Growth temperature: 37°C
  Growth strain: DH5alpha
  Copy number: High Copy
Gene/Insert
  Gene/Insert name: GPI-GFP
  Promoter: CAG
  Cloning method: Restriction Enzyme; 5′ cloning site EcoR1 (not destroyed); 3′ cloning site XhoI (not destroyed)
  Sequencing primers: 5′ 5′ GFP-MYR-Eco (5′-CTT GAA TTC GCC ACC ATG GGA AGC AGC AAG AGC AAG CCA AAG GTG AGC AAG GGC GAG GAG CTG); 3′ 3′-GFP primer (5′-GTC ATG AAT TCT TAC TTG TAC AGC TCG TCC
Terms and licenses: Academic/Nonprofit Terms; Industry Terms: Not Available to Industry
How to cite: pCAG:GPI-GFP was a gift from Anna-Katerina Hadjantonakis (Addgene plasmid # 32601 ; http://n2t.net/addgene:32601 ; RRID:Addgene_32601)
