[The description below was written by a language model from this plasmid's Addgene catalogue record and pLannotate feature annotations shown in this document.]
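Description:
pCAG:GPI-GFP is a mammalian expression plasmid built on the pCAGGS backbone, designed to produce a green fluorescent protein tethered to the outer face of the plasma membrane by a glycosylphosphatidylinositol (GPI) anchor. It is propagated in E. coli as a high-copy plasmid through a ColE1/pUC-type origin and is selected with ampicillin via the β-lactamase gene and its native promoter. The backbone also carries an SV40 origin of replication, which can support episomal amplification in cells expressing SV40 large T antigen, along with an SV40 poly(A) signal and residual lac promoter/operator and lacI fragments that are cloning remnants rather than functional parts of the payload. No mammalian selection marker is annotated.

Expression is driven by the CAG promoter, annotated here as its three components: the CMV immediate early enhancer, the chicken β-actin promoter, and a chimeric chicken β-actin/rabbit β-globin intron, which together give strong, widespread expression in mammalian cells. The insert, cloned between EcoRI and XhoI sites, consists of a short N-terminal fragment of mouse acrosin, presumably supplying a secretory signal peptide, followed by EGFP and a C-terminal fragment of mouse Thy1.1, a GPI-anchored surface glycoprotein, which would provide the GPI attachment signal. Transcripts terminate at the rabbit β-globin polyadenylation signal; the short "HBB" fragment annotated just upstream most likely reflects β-globin sequence belonging to this 3′ region rather than an intended coding element.

According to the associated publication, the construct was used alongside other lipid-modified GFP-variant fusions for live imaging of membrane localization and cell morphology in embryonic stem cells and mice.
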