Features (pLannotate 1.2.2; 19 found; start..end, strand, type, name):
     10..389     +  enhancer       CMV enhancer: human cytomegalovirus immediate early enhancer
    391..650     +  promoter       chicken β-actin promoter: contains a 21-bp deletion relative to the standard chicken β-actin promoter
    651..1667    +  intron         chimeric intron: chimera between introns from chicken β-actin and rabbit β-globin
   1785..1856    +  CDS            Acr (fragment): ACRO_MOUSE - Experimental evidence at protein level: Swiss-Prot protein existence level 1. Acrosin is the major protease of mammalian spermatozoa. It is a serine protease of trypsin-like cleavage specificity, it is synthesized in a zymogen form, proacrosin and stored in the acrosome. From Mus musculus (Mouse).
   1875..2591    +  CDS            EGFP: EGFP is a basic (constitutively fluorescent) green fluorescent protein published in 1996, derived from Aequorea victoria. It is reported to be a rapidly-maturing weak dimer with moderate acid sensitivity.
   2600..2694    +  CDS            Thy1.1 (fragment): mouse GPI-anchored cell surface glycoprotein of the immunoglobulin superfamily This allele of Thy1 is also known as CD90.1.
   2698..2778    +  CDS            HBB (fragment): HBB_PONPY - Experimental evidence at transcript level: Swiss-Prot protein existence level 2. Involved in oxygen transport from the lung to the various peripheral tissues. From Pongo pygmaeus (Bornean orangutan).
   2849..2904    +  polyA_signal   β-globin poly(A) signal: rabbit β-globin polyadenylation signal (Gil and Proudfoot, 1987)
   3289..3305    -  protein_bind   lac operator: The lac repressor binds to the lac operator to inhibit transcription in E. coli. This inhibition can be relieved by adding lactose or isopropyl-β-D-thiogalactopyranoside (IPTG). lac repressor encoded by lacI
   3313..3343    -  promoter       lac promoter: promoter for the E. coli lac operon
   3358..3379    -  protein_bind   CAP binding site: CAP binding activates transcription in the presence of cAMP. E. coli catabolite activator protein
   3392..3431    -  CDS            lacI (fragment): lac repressor; lacI; The lac repressor binds to the lac operator to inhibit transcription in E. coli. This inhibition can be relieved by adding lactose or isopropyl-β-D-thiogalactopyranoside (IPTG).
   3438..3460    +  promoter       SV40 promoter (fragment): SV40 enhancer and early promoter
   3484..3619    +  rep_origin     SV40 ori: SV40 origin of replication
   3639..3773    +  polyA_signal   SV40 poly(A) signal: SV40 polyadenylation signal
   3775..3829    -  CDS            lacI (fragment): lac repressor; lacI; The lac repressor binds to the lac operator to inhibit transcription in E. coli. This inhibition can be relieved by adding lactose or isopropyl-β-D-thiogalactopyranoside (IPTG).
   4012..4600    -  rep_origin     ori: high-copy-number ColE1/pMB1/pBR322/pUC origin of replication
   4771..5631    -  CDS            AmpR: β-lactamase; bla; confers resistance to ampicillin, carbenicillin, and related antibiotics
   5632..5736    -  promoter       AmpR promoter: bla
>Addgene plasmid #32601 | pCAG:GPI-GFP | addgene full sequence | sequence record 351798 | Addgene NGS Result
ACCTGGGTCGACATTGATTATTGACTAGTTATTAATAGTAATCAATTACGGGGTCATTAGTTCATAGCCC
ATATATGGAGTTCCGCGTTACATAACTTACGGTAAATGGCCCGCCTGGCTGACCGCCCAACGACCCCCGC
CCATTGACGTCAATAATGACGTATGTTCCCATAGTAACGCCAATAGGGACTTTCCATTGACGTCAATGGG
TGGAGTATTTACGGTAAACTGCCCACTTGGCAGTACATCAAGTGTATCATATGCCAAGTACGCCCCCTAT
TGACGTCAATGACGGTAAATGGCCCGCCTGGCATTATGCCCAGTACATGACCTTATGGGACTTTCCTACT
TGGCAGTACATCTACGTATTAGTCATCGCTATTACCATGGTCGAGGTGAGCCCCACGTTCTGCTTCACTC
TCCCCATCTCCCCCCCCTCCCCACCCCCAATTTTGTATTTATTTATTTTTTAATTATTTTGTGCAGCGAT
GGGGGCGGGGGGGGGGGGGGGGGGGCGGGGCGAGGGGCGGGGCGGGGCGAGGCGGAGAGGTGCGGCGGCA
GCCAATCAGAGCGGCGCGCTCCGAAAGTTTCCTTTTATGGCGAGGCGGCGGCGGCGGCGGCCCTATAAAA
AGCGAAGCGCGCGGCGGGCGGGAGTCGCTGCGCGCTGCCTTCGCCCCGTGCCCCGCTCCGCCGCCGCCTC
GCGCCGCCCGCCCCGGCTCTGACTGACCGCGTTACTCCCACAGGTGAGCGGGCGGGACGGCCCTTCTCCT
CCGGGCTGTAATTAGCGCTTGGTTTAATGACGGCTTGTTTCTTTTCTGTGGCTGCGTGAAAGCCTTGAGG
GGCTCCGGGAGGGCCCTTTGTGCGGGGGGAGCGGCTCGGGGGGTGCGTGCGTGTGTGTGTGCGTGGGGAG
CGCCGCGTGCGGCTCCGCGCTGCCCGGCGGCTGTGAGCGCTGCGGGCGCGGCGCGGGGCTTTGTGCGCTC
CGCAGTGTGCGCGAGGGGAGCGCGGCCGGGGGCGGTGCCCCGCGGTGCGGGGGGGGCTGCGAGGGGAACA
AAGGCTGCGTGCGGGGTGTGTGCGTGGGGGGGTGAGCAGGGGGTGTGGGCGCGTCGGTCGGGCTGCAACC
CCCCCTGCACCCCCCTCCCCGAGTTGCTGAGCACGGCCCGGCTTCGGGTGCGGGGCTCCGTACGGGGCGT
GGCGCGGGGCTCGCCGTGCCGGGCGGGGGGTGGCGGCAGGTGGGGGTGCCGGGCGGGGCGGGGCCGCCTC
GGGCCGGGGAGGGCTCGGGGGAGGGGCGCGGCGGCCCCCGGAGCGCCGGCGGCTGTCGAGGCGCGGCGAG
CCGCAGCCATTGCCTTTTATGGTAATCGTGCGAGAGGGCGCAGGGACTTCCTTTGTCCCAAATCTGTGCG
GAGCCGAAATCTGGGAGGCGCCGCCGCACCCCCTCTAGCGGGCGCGGGGCGAAGCGGTGCGGCGCCGGCA
GGAAGGAAATGGGCGGGGAGGGCCTTCGTGCGTCGCCGCGCCGCCGTCCCCTTCTCCCTCTCCAGCCTCG
GGGCTGTCCGCGGGGGGACGGCTGCCTTCGGGGGGGACGGGGCAGGGCGGGGTTCGGCTTCTGGCGTGTG
ACCGGCGGCTCTAGAGCCTCTGCTAACCATGTTCATGCCTTCTTCTTTTTCCTACAGCTCCTGGGCAACG
TGCTGGTTATTGTGCTGTCTCATCATTTTGGCAAAGAAGTACCGAGCTCGGATCCACTAGTAACGGCCGC
CAGTGTGCTGGAATTCGGCTTTTAGGGCAGGAGTATGGTAGAGATGCTGCCAACTGTCGCTGTGCTGGTC
TTGGCAGTGTCCGTGGTTGCCAAGGATAACACCACGCTGCAGGAATTCGCCACCATGGTGAGCAAGGGCG
AGGAGCTGTTCACCGGGGTGGTGCCCATCCTGGTCGAGCTGGACGGCGACGTAAACGGCCACAAGTTCAG
CGTGTCCGGCGAGGGCGAGGGCGATGCCACCTACGGCAAGCTGACCCTGAAGTTCATCTGCACCACCGGC
AAGCTGCCCGTGCCCTGGCCCACCCTCGTGACCACCCTGACCTACGGCGTGCAGTGCTTCAGCCGCTACC
CCGACCACATGAAGCAGCACGACTTCTTCAAGTCCGCCATGCCCGAAGGCTACGTCCAGGAGCGCACCAT
CTTCTTCAAGGACGACGGCAACTACAAGACCCGCGCCGAGGTGAAGTTCGAGGGCGACACCCTGGTGAAC
CGCATCGAGCTGAAGGGCATCGACTTCAAGGAGGACGGCAACATCCTGGGGCACAAGCTGGAGTACAACT
ACAACAGCCACAACGTCTATATCATGGCCGACAAGCAGAAGAACGGCATCAAGGTGAACTTCAAGATCCG
CCACAACATCGAGGACGGCAGCGTGCAGCTCGCCGACCACTACCAGCAGAACACCCCCATCGGCGACGGC
CCCGTGCTGCTGCCCGACAACCACTACCTGAGCACCCAGTCCGCCCTGAGCAAAGACCCCAACGAGAAGC
GCGATCACATGGTCCTGCTGGAGTTCGTGACCGCCGCCGGGATCACTCTCGGCATGGATGAACTATACCA
ACTCGAGAATGGCGGCATAAGCCTGCTGGTTCAGAACACATCCTGGATGCTGCTGCTGCTGCTTTCCCTC
TCCCTCCTCCAAGCCCTGGACTTCATTTCTCTGTAAGCGGCAATTCACTCCTCAGGTGCAGGCTGCCTAT
CAGAAGGTGGTGGCTGGTGTGGCCAATGCCCTGGCTCACAAATACCACTGAGATCTTTTTCCCTCTGCCA
AAAATTATGGGGACATCATGAAGCCCCTTGAGCATCTGACTTCTGGCTAATAAAGGAAATTTATTTTCAT
TGCAATAGTGTGTTGGAATTTTTTGTGTCTCTCACTCGGAAGGACATATGGGAGGGCAAATCATTTAAAA
CATCAGAATGAGTATTTGGTTTAGAGTTTGGCAACATATGCCCATATGCTGGCTGCCATGAACAAAGGTT
GGCTATAAAGAGGTCATCAGTATATGAAACAGCCCCCTGCTGTCCATTCCTTATTCCATAGAAAAGCCTT
GACTTGAGGTTAGATTTTTTTTATATTTTGTTTTGTGTTATTTTTTTCTTTAACATCCCTAAAATTTTCC
TTACATGTTTTACTAGCCAGATTTTTCCTCCTCTCCTGACTACTCCCAGTCATAGCTGTCCCTCTTCTCT
TATGGAGATCCCTCGACCTGCAGCCCAAGCTTGGCGTAATCATGGTCATAGCTGTTTCCTGTGTGAAATT
GTTATCCGCTCACAATTCCACACAACATACGAGCCGGAAGCATAAAGTGTAAAGCCTGGGGTGCCTAATG
AGTGAGCTAACTCACATTAATTGCGTTGCGCTCACTGCCCGCTTTCCAGTCGGGAAACCTGTCGTGCCAG
CGGATCCGCATCTCAATTAGTCAGCAACCATAGTCCCGCCCCTAACTCCGCCCATCCCGCCCCTAACTCC
GCCCAGTTCCGCCCATTCTCCGCCCCATGGCTGACTAATTTTTTTTATTTATGCAGAGGCCGAGGCCGCC
TCGGCCTCTGAGCTATTCCAGAAGTAGTGAGGAGGCTTTTTTGGAGGCCTAGGCTTTTGCAAAAAGCTAA
CTTGTTTATTGCAGCTTATAATGGTTACAAATAAAGCAATAGCATCACAAATTTCACAAATAAAGCATTT
TTTTCACTGCATTCTAGTTGTGGTTTGTCCAAACTCATCAATGTATCTTATCATGTCTGGATCCGCTGCA
TTAATGAATCGGCCAACGCGCGGGGAGAGGCGGTTTGCGTATTGGGCGCTCTTCCGCTTCCTCGCTCACT
GACTCGCTGCGCTCGGTCGTTCGGCTGCGGCGAGCGGTATCAGCTCACTCAAAGGCGGTAATACGGTTAT
CCACAGAATCAGGGGATAACGCAGGAAAGAACATGTGAGCAAAAGGCCAGCAAAAGGCCAGGAACCGTAA
AAAGGCCGCGTTGCTGGCGTTTTTCCATAGGCTCCGCCCCCCTGACGAGCATCACAAAAATCGACGCTCA
AGTCAGAGGTGGCGAAACCCGACAGGACTATAAAGATACCAGGCGTTTCCCCCTGGAAGCTCCCTCGTGC
GCTCTCCTGTTCCGACCCTGCCGCTTACCGGATACCTGTCCGCCTTTCTCCCTTCGGGAAGCGTGGCGCT
TTCTCATAGCTCACGCTGTAGGTATCTCAGTTCGGTGTAGGTCGTTCGCTCCAAGCTGGGCTGTGTGCAC
GAACCCCCCGTTCAGCCCGACCGCTGCGCCTTATCCGGTAACTATCGTCTTGAGTCCAACCCGGTAAGAC
ACGACTTATCGCCACTGGCAGCAGCCACTGGTAACAGGATTAGCAGAGCGAGGTATGTAGGCGGTGCTAC
AGAGTTCTTGAAGTGGTGGCCTAACTACGGCTACACTAGAAGAACAGTATTTGGTATCTGCGCTCTGCTG
AAGCCAGTTACCTTCGGAAAAAGAGTTGGTAGCTCTTGATCCGGCAAACAAACCACCGCTGGTAGCGGTG
GTTTTTTTGTTTGCAAGCAGCAGATTACGCGCAGAAAAAAAGGATCTCAAGAAGATCCTTTGATCTTTTC
TACGGGGTCTGACGCTCAGTGGAACGAAAACTCACGTTAAGGGATTTTGGTCATGAGATTATCAAAAAGG
ATCTTCACCTAGATCCTTTTAAATTAAAAATGAAGTTTTAAATCAATCTAAAGTATATATGAGTAAACTT
GGTCTGACAGTTACCAATGCTTAATCAGTGAGGCACCTATCTCAGCGATCTGTCTATTTCGTTCATCCAT
AGTTGCCTGACTCCCCGTCGTGTAGATAACTACGATACGGGAGGGCTTACCATCTGGCCCCAGTGCTGCA
ATGATACCGCGAGACCCACGCTCACCGGCTCCAGATTTATCAGCAATAAACCAGCCAGCCGGAAGGGCCG
AGCGCAGAAGTGGTCCTGCAACTTTATCCGCCTCCATCCAGTCTATTAATTGTTGCCGGGAAGCTAGAGT
AAGTAGTTCGCCAGTTAATAGTTTGCGCAACGTTGTTGCCATTGCTACAGGCATCGTGGTGTCACGCTCG
TCGTTTGGTATGGCTTCATTCAGCTCCGGTTCCCAACGATCAAGGCGAGTTACATGATCCCCCATGTTGT
GCAAAAAAGCGGTTAGCTCCTTCGGTCCTCCGATCGTTGTCAGAAGTAAGTTGGCCGCAGTGTTATCACT
CATGGTTATGGCAGCACTGCATAATTCTCTTACTGTCATGCCATCCGTAAGATGCTTTTCTGTGACTGGT
GAGTACTCAACCAAGTCATTCTGAGAATAGTGTATGCGGCGACCGAGTTGCTCTTGCCCGGCGTCAATAC
GGGATAATACCGCGCCACATAGCAGAACTTTAAAAGTGCTCATCATTGGAAAACGTTCTTCGGGGCGAAA
ACTCTCAAGGATCTTACCGCTGTTGAGATCCAGTTCGATGTAACCCACTCGTGCACCCAACTGATCTTCA
GCATCTTTTACTTTCACCAGCGTTTCTGGGTGAGCAAAAACAGGAAGGCAAAATGCCGCAAAAAAGGGAA
TAAGGGCGACACGGAAATGTTGAATACTCATACTCTTCCTTTTTCAATATTATTGAAGCATTTATCAGGG
TTATTGTCTCATGAGCGGATACATATTTGAATGTATTTAGAAAAATAAACAAATAGGGGTTCCGCGCACA
TTTCCCCGAAAAGTGCC
